Addgene plasmid #129701: LV-Camk2-Ace-7aa-mScarlet
Purpose: Expresses Ace-7aa-mScarlet in mammalian cells
Depositing lab: Yiyang Gong. Depositing organization: Duke University. Publication: A high-speed, bright, red fluorescent voltage sensor to detect neural activity. Beck C, Gong Y. Sci Rep. 2019 Nov 4;9(1):15878. doi: 10.1038/s41598-019-52370-8. PubMed 31685893.
Backbone
  Vector backbone: LV
  Backbone size w/o insert (bp): 9200
  Total vector size (bp): 10703
  Vector type: Mammalian Expression, Lentiviral
Growth in bacteria
  Bacterial resistance: Ampicillin, 100 μg/mL
  Growth temperature: 37°C
  Growth strain: NEB Stable
  Copy number: High Copy
Gene/Insert
  Gene/Insert name: Ace-7aa-mScarlet
  Insert size (bp): 1500
  Promoter: Camk2
  Cloning method: Restriction Enzyme; 5′ cloning site BamHI (not destroyed); 3′ cloning site EcoRI (not destroyed)
  Sequencing primers: 5′ GTCAAGCCGGTTCTCCGTTTGCACTC; 3′ CAGCGTATCCACATAGCGTAAAAGGAG
Terms and licenses: Academic/Nonprofit Terms; Industry Terms: Not Available to Industry
How to cite: LV-Camk2-Ace-7aa-mScarlet was a gift from Yiyang Gong (Addgene plasmid # 129701 ; http://n2t.net/addgene:129701 ; RRID:Addgene_129701)
