[The description below was written by a language model from this plasmid's Addgene catalogue record and pLannotate feature annotations shown in this document.]
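Description:
LV-Camk2-Ace-7aa-mScarlet is a lentiviral transfer plasmid of roughly 10.7 kb for expressing a red fluorescent, genetically encoded voltage indicator in mammalian cells, particularly neurons. It is propagated in E. coli as a high-copy plasmid through a ColE1/pUC-type origin with ampicillin selection (AmpR). The backbone also carries an f1 origin and an SV40/EM7-driven BleoR cassette, which could give Zeocin-type selection in mammalian or bacterial cells.

The viral portion has a third-generation-style layout. A CMV enhancer/promoter sits upstream of a truncated HIV-1 5' LTR to drive genomic RNA production in packaging cells. It is followed by the Ψ packaging signal with a gag fragment, the RRE for Rev-dependent nuclear export, and the cPPT/CTS, which aids nuclear import of the reverse-transcribed genome. A second truncated LTR, annotated by the software as a 5' LTR but positioned as the 3' LTR, closes the transfer unit and is followed by a bGH polyadenylation signal.

Within this unit, the mouse CaMKIIα promoter, commonly used to bias expression toward excitatory neurons, drives the Ace-7aa-mScarlet insert, cloned between BamHI and EcoRI. The feature table annotates mScarlet and a short KCNJ2 (Kir2.1) fragment fused to its C-terminus, probably a membrane-trafficking or export motif. The region between the promoter and mScarlet is unannotated and presumably encodes the Ace voltage-sensing domain and the seven-amino-acid linker implied by the name, though the record does not describe these parts. A WPRE downstream enhances transcript stability and expression. According to the associated publication title, the construct serves as a high-speed, bright red voltage sensor for detecting neural activity.
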