Features (pLannotate 1.2.2; 31 found; start..end, strand, type, name):
     29..129     +  CDS            Rev (fragment): human immunodeficiency virus 1 (HIV-1) Rev protein; rev; enhances nuclear export of unspliced and incompletely spliced viral mRNAs
    179..296     +  misc_feature   cPPT/CTS: central polypurine tract and central termination sequence of HIV-1
    341..1629    +  promoter       CaMKII promoter: promoter for the mouse calcium/calmodulin-dependent kinase II α subunit
   2329..3024    +  CDS            mScarlet: mScarlet is a basic (constitutively fluorescent) red fluorescent protein published in 2016, derived from synthetic construct. It has moderate acid sensitivity.
   3025..3084    +  CDS            KCNJ2 (fragment): KCNJ2_HUMAN - Also known as IRK1. Experimental evidence at protein level: Swiss-Prot protein existence level 1. Probably participates in establishing action potential waveform and excitability of neuronal and muscle tissues. Inward rectifier potassium channels are characterized by a greater tendency to allow potassium to flow into the cell rather than out of it. Their voltage dependence is regulated by the concentration of extracellular potassium; as external potassium is raised, the voltage range of the channel opening shifts to more positive voltages. The inward rectification is mainly due t
   3109..3133    +  misc_feature   MCS (fragment): pBluescript multiple cloning site
   3133..3721    +  misc_feature   WPRE: woodchuck hepatitis virus posttranscriptional regulatory element
   3658..4239    +  CDS            nef (fragment): NEF_HV1H2 - Experimental evidence at protein level: Swiss-Prot protein existence level 1. Extracellular Nef protein targets CD4(+) T-lymphocytes for apoptosis by interacting with CXCR4 surface receptors. From Human immunodeficiency virus type 1 group M subtype B (isolate HXB2) (HIV-1).
   4246..4426    +  LTR            5' LTR (truncated): truncated 5' long terminal repeat (LTR) from HIV-1
   4458..4682    +  polyA_signal   bGH poly(A) signal: bovine growth hormone polyadenylation signal
   4686..4707    +  promoter       SV40 promoter (fragment): SV40 enhancer and early promoter
   4728..5156    +  rep_origin     f1 ori (sequence partly withheld): f1 bacteriophage origin of replication; arrow indicates direction of (+) strand synthesis
   5170..5499    +  promoter       SV40 promoter: SV40 enhancer and early promoter
   5547..5594    +  promoter       EM7 promoter: synthetic bacterial promoter&nbsp
   5613..5987    +  CDS            BleoR: antibiotic-binding protein; Sh ble from Streptoalloteichus hindustanus; confers resistance to bleomycin, phleomycin, and Zeocin™
   5997..6122    +  CDS            ble (fragment): BLE_KLEPN - Experimental evidence at protein level: Swiss-Prot protein existence level 1. Binding protein with a strong affinity to the bleomycin family of antibiotics. Binds to CL990; an antimitotic-antibiotic compound. From Klebsiella pneumoniae.
   6117..6238    +  polyA_signal   SV40 poly(A) signal: SV40 polyadenylation signal
   6309..6331    -  protein_bind   lac operator (fragment): The lac repressor binds to the lac operator to inhibit transcription in E. coli. This inhibition can be relieved by adding lactose or isopropyl-β-D-thiogalactopyranoside (IPTG). lac repressor encoded by lacI
   6335..6365    -  promoter       lac promoter: promoter for the E. coli lac operon
   6380..6401    -  protein_bind   CAP binding site: CAP binding activates transcription in the presence of cAMP. E. coli catabolite activator protein
   6414..6506    -  CDS            lacI (fragment): lac repressor; lacI; The lac repressor binds to the lac operator to inhibit transcription in E. coli. This inhibition can be relieved by adding lactose or isopropyl-β-D-thiogalactopyranoside (IPTG).
   6689..7277    -  rep_origin     ori: high-copy-number ColE1/pMB1/pBR322/pUC origin of replication
   7448..8308    -  CDS            AmpR: β-lactamase; bla; confers resistance to ampicillin, carbenicillin, and related antibiotics
   8309..8413    -  promoter       AmpR promoter: bla
   8472..8524    -  misc_feature   bom (fragment): basis of mobility region from pBR322
   8679..9058    +  enhancer       CMV enhancer: human cytomegalovirus immediate early enhancer
   9059..9258    +  promoter       CMV promoter: human cytomegalovirus (CMV) immediate early promoter
   9276..9456    +  LTR            5' LTR (truncated): truncated 5' long terminal repeat (LTR) from HIV-1
   9503..9628    +  misc_feature   HIV-1 Ψ: packaging signal of human immunodeficiency virus type 1
   9612..9975    +  CDS            HIV-1 gag (fragment): gag protein from human immunodeficiency virus 1; gag
  10121..10354   +  misc_feature   RRE: The Rev response element (RRE) of HIV-1 allows for Rev-dependent mRNA export from the nucleus to the cytoplasm.
>Addgene plasmid #129701 | LV-Camk2-Ace-7aa-mScarlet | addgene full sequence | sequence record 253049 | Addgene NGS Result
GCAGGGATATTCACCATTATCGTTTCAGACCCACCTCCCAACCCCGAGGGGACCCGACAGGCCCGAAGGA
ATAGAAGAAGAAGGTGGAGAGAGAGACAGAGACAGATCCATTCGATTAGTGAACGGATCGGCACTGCGTG
CGCCAATTCTGCAGACAAATGGCAGTATTCATCCACAATTTTAAAAGAAAAGGGGGGATTGGGGGGTACA
GTGCAGGGGAAAGAATAGTAGACATAATAGCAACAGACATACAAACTAAAGAATTACAAAAACAAATTAC
AAAAATTCAAAATTTTCGGGTTTATTACAGGGACAGCAGAGATCCAGTTTGGTTAATTAACATTATGGCC
TTAGGTCACTTCATCTCCATGGGGTTCTTCTTCTGATTTTCTAGAAAATGAGATGGGGGTGCAGAGAGCT
TCCTCAGTGACCTGCCCAGGGTCACATCAGAAATGTCAGAGCTAGAACTTGAACTCAGATTACTAATCTT
AAATTCCATGCCTTGGGGGCATGCAAGTACGATATACAGAAGGAGTGAACTCATTAGGGCAGATGACCAA
TGAGTTTAGGAAAGAAGAGTCCAGGGCAGGGTACATCTACACCACCCGCCCAGCCCTGGGTGAGTCCAGC
CACGTTCACCTCATTATAGTTGCCTCTCTCCAGTCCTACCTTGACGGGAAGCACAAGCAGAAACTGGGAC
AGGAGCCCCAGGAGACCAAATCTTCATGGTCCCTCTGGGAGGATGGGTGGGGAGAGCTGTGGCAGAGGCC
TCAGGAGGGGCCCTGCTGCTCAGTGGTGACAGATAGGGGTGAGAAAGCAGACAGAGTCATTCCGTCAGCA
TTCTGGGTCTGTTTGGTACTTCTTCTCACGCTAAGGTGGCGGTGTGATATGCACAATGGCTAAAAAGCAG
GGAGAGCTGGAAAGAAACAAGGACAGAGACAGAGGCCAAGTCAACCAGACCAATTCCCAGAGGAAGCAAA
GAAACCATTACAGAGACTACAAGGGGGAAGGGAAGGAGAGATGAATTAGCTTCCCCTGTAAACCTTAGAA
CCCAGCTGTTGCCAGGGCAACGGGGCAATACCTGTCTCTTCAGAGGAGATGAAGTTGCCAGGGTAACTAC
ATCCTGTCTTTCTCAAGGACCATCCCAGAATGTGGCACCCACTAGCCGTTACCATAGCAACTGCCTCTTT
GCCCCACTTAATCCCATCCCGTCTGTTAAAAGGGCCCTATAGTTGGAGGTGGGGGAGGTAGGAAGAGCGA
TGATCACTTGTGGACTAAGTTTGTTCGCATCCCCTTCTCCAACCCCCTCAGTACATCACCCTGGGGGAAC
AGGGTCCACTTGCTCCTGGGCCCACACAGTCCTGCAGTATTGTGTATATAAGGCCAGGGCAAAGAGGAGC
AGGTTTTAAAGTGAAAGGCAGGCAGGTGTTGGGGAGGCAGTTACCGGGGCAACGGGAACAGGGCGTTTCG
GAGGTGGTTGCCATGGGGACCTGGATGCTGACGAAGGCTCGCGAGGCTGTGAGCAGCCACAGTGCCCTGC
TCAGAAGCCCCAAGCTCGTCAGTCAAGCCGGTTCTCCGTTTGCACTCAGGAGCACGGGCAGGCGAGTGGC
CCCTAGTTCTGGGGGCAGCGGGGGATCCGCCACCATGGCTGACGTGGAAACCGAGACCGGCATGATTGCA
CAGTGGATTGTCTTTGCTATTATGGCTGCTGCTGCTATTGCTTTTGGAGTGGCTGTGCACTTTCGGCCTT
CAGAGCTGAAGAGCGCATACTATATCAACATTGCCATCTGCACTATCGCCGCTACCGCTTACTATGCAAT
GGCCGTGAACTACCAGGACCTGACAATGAATGGTGAAAGGCAGGTGGTCTACGCAAGATATATTAACTGG
GTGCTGACCACACCACTGCTCCTGCTCGATCTCATCGTCATGACCAAGATGGGCGGAGTGATGATTTCTT
GGGTCATCGGCGCAGACATTTTCATGATCGTGTTTGGTATTCTGGGCGCCTTCGAGGATGAACACAAGTT
CAAATGGGTGTACTTTATCGCTGGATGTGTGATGCAGGCAGTCCTGACATACGGGATGTATAACGCCACT
TGGAAAGACGATCTGAAGAAAAGCCCCGAGTACCATAGCTCCTATGTCAGTCTGCTCGTCTTCCTGTCAA
TCCTCTGGGTGTTTTATCCTGTCGTGTGGGCTTTCGGGTCTGGTAGTGGCGTGCTGTCCGTCGACAATGA
GGCCATTCTCATGGGAATCCTGGATGTGCTCGCTAAGCCACTGTTTGGAATGGGGTGCCTCATTGCCCAT
GAGACTATCTTCAAGAAAATGCTCCGAAGCGGACTAGCAGTGATCAAGGAGTTCATGCGGTTCAAGGTGC
ACATGGAGGGCTCCATGAACGGCCACGAGTTCGAGATCGAGGGCGAGGGCGAGGGCCGCCCCTACGAGGG
CACCCAGACCGCCAAGCTGAAGGTGACCAAGGGTGGCCCCCTGCCCTTCTCCTGGGACATCCTGTCCCCT
CAGTTCATGTACGGCTCCAGGGCCTTCACCAAGCACCCCGCCGACATCCCCGACTACTATAAGCAGTCCT
TCCCCGAGGGCTTCAAGTGGGAGCGCGTGATGAACTTCGAGGACGGCGGCGCCGTGACCGTGACCCAGGA
CACCTCCCTGGAGGACGGCACCCTGATCTACAAGGTGAAGCTCCGCGGCACCAACTTCCCTCCTGACGGC
CCCGTAATGCAGAAGAAGACAATGGGCTGGGAAGCGTCCACCGAGCGGTTGTACCCCGAGGACGGCGTGC
TGAAGGGCGACATTAAGATGGCCCTGCGCCTGAAGGACGGCGGCCGCTACCTGGCGGACTTCAAGACCAC
CTACAAGGCCAAGAAGCCCGTGCAGATGCCCGGCGCCTACAACGTCGACCGCAAGTTGGACATCACCTCC
CACAACGAGGACTACACCGTGGTGGAACAGTACGAACGCTCCGAGGGCCGCCACTCCACCGGCGGCATGG
ACGAGCTGTACAAGAAGAGCAGGATCACCAGCGAGGGCGAGTACATCCCCCTGGACCAGATCGACATCAA
CGTGTTCTGCTACGAGAACGAGGTGTAAGAATTCGATATCAAGCTTATCGATAATCAACCTCTGGATTAC
AAAATTTGTGAAAGATTGACTGGTATTCTTAACTATGTTGCTCCTTTTACGCTATGTGGATACGCTGCTT
TAATGCCTTTGTATCATGCTATTGCTTCCCGTATGGCTTTCATTTTCTCCTCCTTGTATAAATCCTGGTT
GCTGTCTCTTTATGAGGAGTTGTGGCCCGTTGTCAGGCAACGTGGCGTGGTGTGCACTGTGTTTGCTGAC
GCAACCCCCACTGGTTGGGGCATTGCCACCACCTGTCAGCTCCTTTCCGGGACTTTCGCTTTCCCCCTCC
CTATTGCCACGGCGGAACTCATCGCCGCCTGCCTTGCCCGCTGCTGGACAGGGGCTCGGCTGTTGGGCAC
TGACAATTCCGTGGTGTTGTCGGGGAAATCATCGTCCTTTCCTTGGCTGCTCGCCTGTGTTGCCACCTGG
ATTCTGCGGGGGACGTCCTTCTGCTACGTCCCTTCGGCCCTCAATCCAGCGGACCTTCCTTCCCGCGGCC
TGCTGCCGGCTCTGCGGCCTCTTCCGCGTCTTCGCCTTCGCCCTCAGACGAGTCGGATCTCCCTTTGGGC
CGCCTCCCCGCATCGATACCGTCGACCTCGAGACCTAGAAAAACATGGAGCAATCACAAGTAGCAATACA
GCAGCTACCAATGCTGATTGTGCCTGGCTAGAAGCACAAGAGGAGGAGGAGGTGGGTTTTCCAGTCACAC
CTCAGGTACCTTTAAGACCAATGACTTACAAGGCAGCTGTAGATCTTAGCCACTTTTTAAAAGAAAAGGG
GGGACTGGAAGGGCTAATTCACTCCCAACGAAGACAAGATATCCTTGATCTGTGGATCTACCACACACAA
GGCTACTTCCCTGATTGGCAGAACTACACACCAGGGCCAGGGATCAGATATCCACTGACCTTTGGATGGT
GCTACAAGCTAGTACCAGTTGAGCAAGAGAAGGTAGAAGAAGCCAATGAAGGAGAGAACACCCGCTTGTT
ACACCCTGTGAGCCTGCATGGGATGGATGACCCGGAGAGAGAAGTATTAGAGTGGAGGTTTGACAGCCGC
CTAGCATTTCATCACATGGCCCGAGAGCTGCATCCGGACTGTACTGGGTCTCTCTGGTTAGACCAGATCT
GAGCCTGGGAGCTCTCTGGCTAACTAGGGAACCCACTGCTTAAGCCTCAATAAAGCTTGCCTTGAGTGCT
TCAAGTAGTGTGTGCCCGTCTGTTGTGTGACTCTGGTAACTAGAGATCCCTCAGACCCTTTTAGTCAGTG
TGGAAAATCTCTAGCAGGGCCCGTTTAAACCCGCTGATCAGCCTCGACTGTGCCTTCTAGTTGCCAGCCA
TCTGTTGTTTGCCCCTCCCCCGTGCCTTCCTTGACCCTGGAAGGTGCCACTCCCACTGTCCTTTCCTAAT
AAAATGAGGAAATTGCATCGCATTGTCTGAGTAGGTGTCATTCTATTCTGGGGGGTGGGGTGGGGCAGGA
CAGCAAGGGGGAGGATTGGGAAGACAATAGCAGGCATGCTGGGGATGCGGTGGGCTCTATGGCTTCTGAG
GCGGAAAGAACCAGCTGGGGCTCTAGGGGGTATCCCC
[124 nt withheld, positions 4728-4851]
C
[91 nt withheld, positions 4853-4943]
A
[49 nt withheld, positions 4945-4993]
CCTTTGACGTTGGAGTCCACGTTCTTT
[37 nt withheld, positions 5021-5057]
ACCCTATCTCGGTCTATTCTTTTGATTTATAAGGGATTTTGCCGATTTCGGCCTATTGGTTAAAAAATGA
GCTGATTTAACAAAAATTTAACGCGAATTAATTCTGTGGAATGTGTGTCAGTTAGGGTGTGGAAAGTCCC
CAGGCTCCCCAGCAGGCAGAAGTATGCAAAGCATGCATCTCAATTAGTCAGCAACCAGGTGTGGAAAGTC
CCCAGGCTCCCCAGCAGGCAGAAGTATGCAAAGCATGCATCTCAATTAGTCAGCAACCATAGTCCCGCCC
CTAACTCCGCCCATCCCGCCCCTAACTCCGCCCAGTTCCGCCCATTCTCCGCCCCATGGCTGACTAATTT
TTTTTATTTATGCAGAGGCCGAGGCCGCCTCTGCCTCTGAGCTATTCCAGAAGTAGTGAGGAGGCTTTTT
TGGAGGCCTAGGCTTTTGCAAAAAGCTCCCGGGAGCTTGTATATCCATTTTCGGATCTGATCAGCACGTG
TTGACAATTAATCATCGGCATAGTATATCGGCATAGTATAATACGACAAGGTGAGGAACTAAACCATGGC
CAAGTTGACCAGTGCCGTTCCGGTGCTCACCGCGCGCGACGTCGCCGGAGCGGTCGAGTTCTGGACCGAC
CGGCTCGGGTTCTCCCGGGACTTCGTGGAGGACGACTTCGCCGGTGTGGTCCGGGACGACGTGACCCTGT
TCATCAGCGCGGTCCAGGACCAGGTGGTGCCGGACAACACCCTGGCCTGGGTGTGGGTGCGCGGCCTGGA
CGAGCTGTACGCCGAGTGGTCGGAGGTCGTGTCCACGAACTTCCGGGACGCCTCCGGGCCGGCCATGACC
GAGATCGGCGAGCAGCCGTGGGGGCGGGAGTTCGCCCTGCGCGACCCGGCCGGCAACTGCGTGCACTTCG
TGGCCGAGGAGCAGGACTGACACGTGCTACGAGATTTCGATTCCACCGCCGCCTTCTATGAAAGGTTGGG
CTTCGGAATCGTTTTCCGGGACGCCGGCTGGATGATCCTCCAGCGCGGGGATCTCATGCTGGAGTTCTTC
GCCCACCCCAACTTGTTTATTGCAGCTTATAATGGTTACAAATAAAGCAATAGCATCACAAATTTCACAA
ATAAAGCATTTTTTTCACTGCATTCTAGTTGTGGTTTGTCCAAACTCATCAATGTATCTTATCATGTCTG
TATACCGTCGACCTCTAGCTAGAGCTTGGCGTAATCATGGTCATAGCTGTTTCCTGTGTGAAATTGTTAT
CCGCTCACAATTCCACACAACATACGAGCCGGAAGCATAAAGTGTAAAGCCTGGGGTGCCTAATGAGTGA
GCTAACTCACATTAATTGCGTTGCGCTCACTGCCCGCTTTCCAGTCGGGAAACCTGTCGTGCCAGCTGCA
TTAATGAATCGGCCAACGCGCGGGGAGAGGCGGTTTGCGTATTGGGCGCTCTTCCGCTTCCTCGCTCACT
GACTCGCTGCGCTCGGTCGTTCGGCTGCGGCGAGCGGTATCAGCTCACTCAAAGGCGGTAATACGGTTAT
CCACAGAATCAGGGGATAACGCAGGAAAGAACATGTGAGCAAAAGGCCAGCAAAAGGCCAGGAACCGTAA
AAAGGCCGCGTTGCTGGCGTTTTTCCATAGGCTCCGCCCCCCTGACGAGCATCACAAAAATCGACGCTCA
AGTCAGAGGTGGCGAAACCCGACAGGACTATAAAGATACCAGGCGTTTCCCCCTGGAAGCTCCCTCGTGC
GCTCTCCTGTTCCGACCCTGCCGCTTACCGGATACCTGTCCGCCTTTCTCCCTTCGGGAAGCGTGGCGCT
TTCTCATAGCTCACGCTGTAGGTATCTCAGTTCGGTGTAGGTCGTTCGCTCCAAGCTGGGCTGTGTGCAC
GAACCCCCCGTTCAGCCCGACCGCTGCGCCTTATCCGGTAACTATCGTCTTGAGTCCAACCCGGTAAGAC
ACGACTTATCGCCACTGGCAGCAGCCACTGGTAACAGGATTAGCAGAGCGAGGTATGTAGGCGGTGCTAC
AGAGTTCTTGAAGTGGTGGCCTAACTACGGCTACACTAGAAGAACAGTATTTGGTATCTGCGCTCTGCTG
AAGCCAGTTACCTTCGGAAAAAGAGTTGGTAGCTCTTGATCCGGCAAACAAACCACCGCTGGTAGCGGTG
GTTTTTTTGTTTGCAAGCAGCAGATTACGCGCAGAAAAAAAGGATCTCAAGAAGATCCTTTGATCTTTTC
TACGGGGTCTGACGCTCAGTGGAACGAAAACTCACGTTAAGGGATTTTGGTCATGAGATTATCAAAAAGG
ATCTTCACCTAGATCCTTTTAAATTAAAAATGAAGTTTTAAATCAATCTAAAGTATATATGAGTAAACTT
GGTCTGACAGTTACCAATGCTTAATCAGTGAGGCACCTATCTCAGCGATCTGTCTATTTCGTTCATCCAT
AGTTGCCTGACTCCCCGTCGTGTAGATAACTACGATACGGGAGGGCTTACCATCTGGCCCCAGTGCTGCA
ATGATACCGCGAGACCCACGCTCACCGGCTCCAGATTTATCAGCAATAAACCAGCCAGCCGGAAGGGCCG
AGCGCAGAAGTGGTCCTGCAACTTTATCCGCCTCCATCCAGTCTATTAATTGTTGCCGGGAAGCTAGAGT
AAGTAGTTCGCCAGTTAATAGTTTGCGCAACGTTGTTGCCATTGCTACAGGCATCGTGGTGTCACGCTCG
TCGTTTGGTATGGCTTCATTCAGCTCCGGTTCCCAACGATCAAGGCGAGTTACATGATCCCCCATGTTGT
GCAAAAAAGCGGTTAGCTCCTTCGGTCCTCCGATCGTTGTCAGAAGTAAGTTGGCCGCAGTGTTATCACT
CATGGTTATGGCAGCACTGCATAATTCTCTTACTGTCATGCCATCCGTAAGATGCTTTTCTGTGACTGGT
GAGTACTCAACCAAGTCATTCTGAGAATAGTGTATGCGGCGACCGAGTTGCTCTTGCCCGGCGTCAATAC
GGGATAATACCGCGCCACATAGCAGAACTTTAAAAGTGCTCATCATTGGAAAACGTTCTTCGGGGCGAAA
ACTCTCAAGGATCTTACCGCTGTTGAGATCCAGTTCGATGTAACCCACTCGTGCACCCAACTGATCTTCA
GCATCTTTTACTTTCACCAGCGTTTCTGGGTGAGCAAAAACAGGAAGGCAAAATGCCGCAAAAAAGGGAA
TAAGGGCGACACGGAAATGTTGAATACTCATACTCTTCCTTTTTCAATATTATTGAAGCATTTATCAGGG
TTATTGTCTCATGAGCGGATACATATTTGAATGTATTTAGAAAAATAAACAAATAGGGGTTCCGCGCACA
TTTCCCCGAAAAGTGCCACCTGACGTCGACGGATCGGGAGATCTCCCGATCCCCTATGGTGCACTCTCAG
TACAATCTGCTCTGATGCCGCATAGTTAAGCCAGTATCTGCTCCCTGCTTGTGTGTTGGAGGTCGCTGAG
TAGTGCGCGAGCAAAATTTAAGCTACAACAAGGCAAGGCTTGACCGACAATTGCATGAAGAATCTGCTTA
GGGTTAGGCGTTTTGCGCTGCTTCGCGATGTACGGGCCAGATATACGCGTTGACATTGATTATTGACTAG
TTATTAATAGTAATCAATTACGGGGTCATTAGTTCATAGCCCATATATGGAGTTCCGCGTTACATAACTT
ACGGTAAATGGCCCGCCTGGCTGACCGCCCAACGACCCCCGCCCATTGACGTCAATAATGACGTATGTTC
CCATAGTAACGCCAATAGGGACTTTCCATTGACGTCAATGGGTGGAGTATTTACGGTAAACTGCCCACTT
GGCAGTACATCAAGTGTATCATATGCCAAGTACGCCCCCTATTGACGTCAATGACGGTAAATGGCCCGCC
TGGCATTATGCCCAGTACATGACCTTATGGGACTTTCCTACTTGGCAGTACATCTACGTATTAGTCATCG
CTATTACCATGGTGATGCGGTTTTGGCAGTACATCAATGGGCGTGGATAGCGGTTTGACTCACGGGGATT
TCCAAGTCTCCACCCCATTGACGTCAATGGGAGTTTGTTTTGGCACCAAAATCAACGGGACTTTCCAAAA
TGTCGTAACAACTCCGCCCCATTGACGCAAATGGGCGGTAGGCGTGTACGGTGGGAGGTCTATATAAGCA
GCGCGTTTTGCCTGTACTGGGTCTCTCTGGTTAGACCAGATCTGAGCCTGGGAGCTCTCTGGCTAACTAG
GGAACCCACTGCTTAAGCCTCAATAAAGCTTGCCTTGAGTGCTTCAAGTAGTGTGTGCCCGTCTGTTGTG
TGACTCTGGTAACTAGAGATCCCTCAGACCCTTTTAGTCAGTGTGGAAAATCTCTAGCAGTGGCGCCCGA
ACAGGGACTTGAAAGCGAAAGGGAAACCAGAGGAGCTCTCTCGACGCAGGACTCGGCTTGCTGAAGCGCG
CACGGCAAGAGGCGAGGGGCGGCGACTGGTGAGTACGCCAAAAATTTTGACTAGCGGAGGCTAGAAGGAG
AGAGATGGGTGCGAGAGCGTCAGTATTAAGCGGGGGAGAATTAGATCGCGATGGGAAAAAATTCGGTTAA
GGCCAGGGGGAAAGAAAAAATATAAATTAAAACATATAGTATGGGCAAGCAGGGAGCTAGAACGATTCGC
AGTTAATCCTGGCCTGTTAGAAACATCAGAAGGCTGTAGACAAATACTGGGACAGCTACAACCATCCCTT
CAGACAGGATCAGAAGAACTTAGATCATTATATAATACAGTAGCAACCCTCTATTGTGTGCATCAAAGGA
TAGAGATAAAAGACACCAAGGAAGCTTTAGACAAGATAGAGGAAGAGCAAAACAAAAGTAAGACCACCGC
ACAGCAAGCGGCCGCTGATCTTCAGACCTGGAGGAGGAGATATGAGGGACAATTGGAGAAGTGAATTATA
TAAATATAAAGTAGTAAAAATTGAACCATTAGGAGTAGCACCCACCAAGGCAAAGAGAAGAGTGGTGCAG
AGAGAAAAAAGAGCAGTGGGAATAGGAGCTTTGTTCCTTGGGTTCTTGGGAGCAGCAGGAAGCACTATGG
GCGCAGCGTCAATGACGCTGACGGTACAGGCCAGACAATTATTGTCTGGTATAGTGCAGCAGCAGAACAA
TTTGCTGAGGGCTATTGAGGCGCAACAGCATCTGTTGCAACTCACAGTCTGGGGCATCAAGCAGCTCCAG
GCAAGAATCCTGGCTGTGGAAAGATACCTAAAGGATCAACAGCTCCTGGGGATTTGGGGTTGCTCTGGAA
AACTCATTTGCACCACTGCTGTGCCTTGGAATGCTAGTTGGAGTAATAAATCTCTGGAACAGATTTGGAA
TCACACGACCTGGATGGAGTGGGACAGAGAAATTAACAATTACACAAGCTTAATACACTCCTTAATTGAA
GAATCGCAAAACCAGCAAGAAAAGAATGAACAAGAATTATTGGAATTAGATAAATGGGCAAGTTTGTGGA
ATTGGTTTAACATAACAAATTGGCTGTGGTATATAAAATTATTCATAATGATAGTAGGAGGCTTGGTAGG
TTTAAGAATAGTTTTTGCTGTACTTTCTATAGTGAATAGAGTTAG
