>Addgene plasmid #129701 | LV-Camk2-Ace-7aa-mScarlet | depositor partial sequence | sequence record 248966 | Ace-7aa-mScarlet-TS-ER
ATGGCTGACGTGGAAACCGAGACCGGCATGATTGCACAGTGGATTGTCTTTGCTATTATGGCTGCTGCTG
CTATTGCTTTTGGAGTGGCTGTGCACTTTCGGCCTTCAGAGCTGAAGAGCGCATACTATATCAACATTGC
CATCTGCACTATCGCCGCTACCGCTTACTATGCAATGGCCGTGAACTACCAGGACCTGACAATGAATGGT
GAAAGGCAGGTGGTCTACGCAAGATATATTAACTGGGTGCTGACCACACCACTGCTCCTGCTCGATCTCA
TCGTCATGACCAAGATGGGCGGAGTGATGATTTCTTGGGTCATCGGCGCAGACATTTTCATGATCGTGTT
TGGTATTCTGGGCGCCTTCGAGGATGAACACAAGTTCAAATGGGTGTACTTTATCGCTGGATGTGTGATG
CAGGCAGTCCTGACATACGGGATGTATAACGCCACTTGGAAAGACGATCTGAAGAAAAGCCCCGAGTACC
ATAGCTCCTATGTCAGTCTGCTCGTCTTCCTGTCAATCCTCTGGGTGTTTTATCCTGTCGTGTGGGCTTT
CGGGTCTGGTAGTGGCGTGCTGTCCGTCGACAATGAGGCCATTCTCATGGGAATCCTGGATGTGCTCGCT
AAGCCACTGTTTGGAATGGGGTGCCTCATTGCCCATGAGACTATCTTCAAGAAAATGCTCCGAAGCGGAC
TAGCAGTGATCAAGGAGTTCATGCGGTTCAAGGTGCACATGGAGGGCTCCATGAACGGCCACGAGTTCGA
GATCGAGGGCGAGGGCGAGGGCCGCCCCTACGAGGGCACCCAGACCGCCAAGCTGAAGGTGACCAAGGGT
GGCCCCCTGCCCTTCTCCTGGGACATCCTGTCCCCTCAGTTCATGTACGGCTCCAGGGCCTTCACCAAGC
ACCCCGCCGACATCCCCGACTACTATAAGCAGTCCTTCCCCGAGGGCTTCAAGTGGGAGCGCGTGATGAA
CTTCGAGGACGGCGGCGCCGTGACCGTGACCCAGGACACCTCCCTGGAGGACGGCACCCTGATCTACAAG
GTGAAGCTCCGCGGCACCAACTTCCCTCCTGACGGCCCCGTAATGCAGAAGAAGACAATGGGCTGGGAAG
CGTCCACCGAGCGGTTGTACCCCGAGGACGGCGTGCTGAAGGGCGACATTAAGATGGCCCTGCGCCTGAA
GGACGGCGGCCGCTACCTGGCGGACTTCAAGACCACCTACAAGGCCAAGAAGCCCGTGCAGATGCCCGGC
GCCTACAACGTCGACCGCAAGTTGGACATCACCTCCCACAACGAGGACTACACCGTGGTGGAACAGTACG
AACGCTCCGAGGGCCGCCACTCCACCGGCGGCATGGACGAGCTGTACAAGAAGAGCAGGATCACCAGCGA
GGGCGAGTACATCCCCCTGGACCAGATCGACATCAACGTGTTCTGCTACGAGAACGAGGTGTAA
